Addgene plasmid #208104: pAAV-gfaABC1D-R-iLACCO1.2
Purpose: Biosensor for intracellular L-lactate
Depositing lab: Robert Campbell & Marie-Eve Paquet. Depositing organization: Universite Laval. Publication: Lactate biosensors for spectrally and spatially multiplexed fluorescence imaging. Nasu Y, Aggarwal A, Le GNT, Vo CT, Kambe Y, Wang X, Beinlich FRM, Lee AB, Ram TR, Wang F, Gorzo KA, Kamijo Y, Boisvert M, Nishinami S, Kawamura G, Ozawa T, Toda H, Gordon GR, Ge S, Hirase H, Nedergaard M, Paquet ME, Drobizhev M, Podgorski K, Campbell RE. Nat Commun. 2023 Oct 27;14(1):6598. doi: 10.1038/s41467-023-42230-5. PubMed 37891202.
Backbone
  Vector backbone: pAAV
  Vector type: AAV
Growth in bacteria
  Bacterial resistance: Ampicillin, 100 μg/mL
  Growth temperature: 37°C
  Growth strain: NEB Stable
  Copy number: High Copy
Gene/Insert
  Gene/Insert name: R-iLACCO1
  Species: Synthetic
  Cloning method: Restriction Enzyme; 5′ cloning site Unknown (unknown if destroyed)
Resource information
  A portion of this plasmid was derived from a plasmid made by: Robert Campbell
Terms and licenses: Academic/Nonprofit Terms; Industry Terms: Not Available to Industry
Depositor comments: Please visit https://doi.org/10.1101/2022.12.27.522013 for bioRxiv preprint.
How to cite: pAAV-gfaABC1D-R-iLACCO1.2 was a gift from Robert Campbell & Marie-Eve Paquet (Addgene plasmid # 208104 ; http://n2t.net/addgene:208104 ; RRID:Addgene_208104)
