[The description below was written by a language model from this plasmid's Addgene catalogue record and pLannotate feature annotations shown in this document.]
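Description:
pAAV-gfaABC1D-R-iLACCO1.2 is an adeno-associated virus transfer plasmid (about 6.05 kb) built on a pAAV backbone for expressing a genetically encoded biosensor for intracellular L-lactate. It is propagated in E. coli as a high-copy plasmid using a ColE1/pUC-type origin and selected with ampicillin through the bla (AmpR) gene and its promoter. An f1 phage origin is also present. The recorded host is a recombination-reduced strain, which suits plasmids carrying repeat-rich ITRs. The feature table shows one complete AAV2 inverted terminal repeat downstream of the cassette. Upstream there are only two short ITR fragments, so the 5′ ITR appears incompletely annotated or partly unresolved in the sequencing result.

Between the ITRs lies the expression cassette. The promoter is not annotated in the feature table, but the construct name points to gfaABC1D, a compact GFAP-derived promoter generally used to drive astrocyte-selective expression. It presumably occupies the unannotated region upstream of the coding sequence. The insert is a synthetic sensor; the catalogue lists it as R-iLACCO1, whereas the plasmid name specifies the 1.2 variant. The automated annotation labels part of the open reading frame as a HyPerRed fragment. This most likely reflects sequence similarity in a shared red fluorescent protein module rather than the presence of a peroxide sensor, and the lactate-binding portion is not annotated. Downstream, a WPRE enhances transcript stability and expression, and a human growth hormone polyadenylation signal terminates the message. The ITRs allow the cassette to be packaged into recombinant AAV particles when helper functions are supplied, supporting red fluorescence imaging of intracellular lactate, probably in astrocytes, alongside spectrally distinct indicators.
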