Features (pLannotate 1.2.2; 14 found; start..end, strand, type, name):
     12..39      +  repeat_region  AAV2 ITR (fragment): inverted terminal repeat of adeno-associated virus serotype 2 inverted
     68..95      +  repeat_region  AAV2 ITR (fragment): inverted terminal repeat of adeno-associated virus serotype 2 inverted
   1179..1904    +  CDS            HyPerRed (fragment): red fluorescent genetically encoded indicator for H2O2 ()
   2154..2178    +  misc_feature   MCS (fragment): pBluescript multiple cloning site
   2178..2766    +  misc_feature   WPRE: woodchuck hepatitis virus posttranscriptional regulatory element
   2798..3274    +  polyA_signal   hGH poly(A) signal: human growth hormone polyadenylation signal
   3314..3454    +  repeat_region  AAV2 ITR: inverted terminal repeat of adeno-associated virus serotype 2 inverted
   3459..3510    -  misc_feature   bom (fragment): basis of mobility region from pBR322
   3529..3984    +  rep_origin     f1 ori (sequence partly withheld): f1 bacteriophage origin of replication; arrow indicates direction of (+) strand synthesis
   3985..4034    -  misc_feature   bom (fragment): basis of mobility region from pBR322
   4136..4171    -  CDS            rop (fragment): Rop protein, which maintains plasmids at low copy number; rop
   4266..4370    +  promoter       AmpR promoter: bla
   4371..5231    +  CDS            AmpR: β-lactamase; bla; confers resistance to ampicillin, carbenicillin, and related antibiotics
   5402..5990    +  rep_origin     ori: high-copy-number ColE1/pMB1/pBR322/pUC origin of replication
>Addgene plasmid #208104 | pAAV-gfaABC1D-R-iLACCO1.2 | addgene full sequence | sequence record 410586 | Addgene NGS Result
CCTGCAGGCAGCTGCGCGCTCGCTCGCTCACTGAGGCCGCCCGGGCGTCGGGCGACCTTTGGTCGCCCGG
CCTCAGTGAGCGAGCGAGCGCGCAGAGAGGGAGTGGCCAACTCCATCACTAGGGGTTCCTGCGGCCGCAC
GCGTGGATCTAACATATCCTGGTGTGGAGTAGGGGACGCTGCTCTGACAGAGGCTCGGGGGCCTGAGCTG
GCTCTGTGAGCTGGGGAGGAGGCAGACAGCCAGGCCTTGTCTGCAAGCAGACCTGGCAGCATTGGGCTGG
CCGCCCCCCAGGGCCTCCTCTTCATGCCCAGTGAATGACTCACCTTGGCACAGACACAATGTTCGGGGTG
GGCACAGTGCCTGCTTCCCGCCGCACCCCAGCCCCCCTCAAATGCCTTCCGAGAAGCCCATTGAGCAGGG
GGCTTGCATTGCACCCCAGCCTGACAGCCTGGCATCTTGGGATAAAAGCAGCACAGCCCCCTAGGGGCTG
CCCTTGCTGTGTGGCGCCACCGGCGGTGGAGAACAAGGCTCTATTCAGCCTGTGCCCAGGAAAGGGGATC
AGGGGATGCCCAGGCATGGACAGTGGGTGGCAGGGGGGGAGAGGAGGGCTGTCTGCTTCCCAGAAGTCCA
AGGACACAAATGGGTGAGGGGAGAGCTCTCCCCATAGCTGGGCTGCGGCCCAACCCCACCCCCTCAGGCT
ATGCCAGGGGGTGTTGCCAGGGGCACCCGGGCATCGCCAGTCTAGCCCACTCCTTCATAAAGCCCTCGCA
TCCCAGGAGCGAGCAGAGCCAGAGCAGGTTGGAGAGGAGACGCATCACCTCCGCTGCTCGCGGGGATCCC
GCCACCATGGAACAAAACATAGTCCAGCCGTTGAAGACCCTCATGGGAGACGACCCTGATTATTCATTTG
ATATTCTGGAGGCGCGGTACGCGATAGAAGCGTCAACTGCCTGGTACGCTGCACTGCGAGCTACACCCGG
GGACAAAGAGAAAATTCAACTGTGCTTCGAGGCTACACGGTCCGAAGATCCCGATATAGCTTCCCAAGCA
GACGTAAGGTTCCACCTGGCGATTGCTGAAGCAAGCCATAACATAGTTCTGCTTCAGACAATGCGAGGCT
TTTTTGATGTTTTGCAGTCTTCAGTCAAGCACAGTCGGCAGCGGATGTACTTGGATTGGGTTTCCGAGCG
GATGTTCCCCGAGGACGGCGCCCTGAAGAGCGAGATCAAGAAGGGGCTGAGGCTGAAGGACGGCGGCCAC
TACGCCGCCGAGGTCAAGACCACTTACAAGGCCAAGAAGCCCGTGCAGCTGCCCGGCGCCTACGTCGTCG
ACATCAAGTTGGACATCGTGTCCCACAACGAGGACTACACTATCGTGGAACAGTGCGAACGCGCCGAGGG
CCGCCACTCCACCGGCGGCGTGGACGAGCTGTACAAGGGAGGTACAGGCGGGAGTCTGGTGAGCAAGGGC
GAGGAGGATGACATGGCCATCGTCAAGGAGTTCATGCGCTTCAAGGTGCACATGGAGGGCTCCGTAAACG
GCCACGAGTTCGAGATCGAGGGCGAGGGCGAGGGCCGCCCCTACGAGGCCTTTCAGACCGCTAAGCTGAA
GGTGACCAAGGGTGGCCCCCTGCCCTTCGCCTGGGACATCCTATCCCCTCAGTTCATGTACGGCTCCAAG
GCCTACATTAAGCACCCAGCCGACATCCCCGACTACTTCAAGCTGTCCTTCCCCGAGGGCTTCAGGTGGG
AGCGCGTGATGTACTTCGAGGACGGCGGCATTATTCACGTTAACCAGGACTCCTCCCTGCAGGACGGCGT
ATTCATCTACAAGGTGAAGCTGCGCGGCACCAACTTCCCCCCCGACGGCCCCGTAATGCAGAAGAAGACC
ATGGGCTGGGAGGCGAGGCCGCCGGTCTACGGTCAACTCACAGAACAGCATCAGGCAGTTATAGACGCCA
TCTTTGCCGGCGATGCGGACGGTGCTAGAAAAGCTATGATGGCTCATCTGAGCTTCATCCATACGACTAT
GAAACGCTTCGATGGAGATCAGGCCCGACACGCACGCATTTCCAGACTGCCTGGAGAGCATAATGAGCAC
TCTCGGGAAAAGAAAGCATGAGCGGCCGCTCGACCTCGAGGGGCCCGGTACCCGAATTCGATATCAAGCT
TATCGATAATCAACCTCTGGATTACAAAATTTGTGAAAGATTGACTGGTATTCTTAACTATGTTGCTCCT
TTTACGCTATGTGGATACGCTGCTTTAATGCCTTTGTATCATGCTATTGCTTCCCGTATGGCTTTCATTT
TCTCCTCCTTGTATAAATCCTGGTTGCTGTCTCTTTATGAGGAGTTGTGGCCCGTTGTCAGGCAACGTGG
CGTGGTGTGCACTGTGTTTGCTGACGCAACCCCCACTGGTTGGGGCATTGCCACCACCTGTCAGCTCCTT
TCCGGGACTTTCGCTTTCCCCCTCCCTATTGCCACGGCGGAACTCATCGCCGCCTGCCTTGCCCGCTGCT
GGACAGGGGCTCGGCTGTTGGGCACTGACAATTCCGTGGTGTTGTCGGGGAAATCATCGTCCTTTCCTTG
GCTGCTCGCCTATGTTGCCACCTGGATTCTGCGCGGGACGTCCTTCTGCTACGTCCCTTCGGCCCTCAAT
CCAGCGGACCTTCCTTCCCGCGGCCTGCTGCCGGCTCTGCGGCCTCTTCCGCGTCTTCGCCTTCGCCCTC
AGACGAGTCGGATCTCCCTTTGGGCCGCCTCCCCGCATCGATACCGAGCGCTGCTCGAGAGATCTACGGG
TGGCATCCCTGTGACCCCTCCCCAGTGCCTCTCCTGGCCCTGGAAGTTGCCACTCCAGTGCCCACCAGCC
TTGTCCTAATAAAATTAAGTTGCATCATTTTGTCTGACTAGGTGTCCTTCTATAATATTATGGGGTGGAG
GGGGGTGGTATGGAGCAAGGGGCAAGTTGGGAAGACAACCTGTAGGGCCTGCGGGGTCTATTGGGAACCA
AGCTGGAGTGCAGTGGCACAATCTTGGCTCACTGCAATCTCCGCCTCCTGGGTTCAAGCGATTCTCCTGC
CTCAGCCTCCCGAGTTGTTGGGATTCCAGGCATGCATGACCAGGCTCAGCTAATTTTTGTTTTTTTGGTA
GAGACGGGGTTTCACCATATTGGCCAGGCTGGTCTCCAACTCCTAATCTCAGGTGATCTACCCACCTTGG
CCTCCCAAATTGCTGGGATTACAGGCGTGAACCACTGCTCCCTTCCCTGTCCTTCTGATTTTGTAGGTAA
CCACGTGCGGACCGAGCGGCCGCAGGAACCCCTAGTGATGGAGTTGGCCACTCCCTCTCTGCGCGCTCGC
TCGCTCACTGAGGCCGGGCGACCAAAGGTCGCCCGACGCCCGGGCTTTGCCCGGGCGGCCTCAGTGAGCG
AGCGAGCGCGCAGCTGCCTGCAGGGGCGCCTGATGCGGTATTTTCTCCTTACGCATCTGTGCGGTATTTC
ACACCGCATA
[95 nt withheld, positions 3511-3605]
T
[46 nt withheld, positions 3607-3652]
C
[141 nt withheld, positions 3654-3794]
CCTTTGACGTTGGAGTCCACGTTCTTT
[37 nt withheld, positions 3822-3858]
ACTCTATCTCGGGCTATTCTTTTGATTTATAAGGGATTTTGCCGATTTCGGTCTATTGGTTAAAAAATGA
GCTGATTTAACAAAAATTTAACGCGAATTTTAACAAAATATTAACGTTTACAATTTTATGGTGCACTCTC
AGTACAATCTGCTCTGATGCCGCATAGTTAAGCCAGCCCCGACACCCGCCAACACCCGCTGACGCGCCCT
GACGGGCTTGTCTGCTCCCGGCATCCGCTTACAGACAAGCTGTGACCGTCTCCGGGAGCTGCATGTGTCA
GAGGTTTTCACCGTCATCACCGAAACGCGCGAGACGAAAGGGCCTCGTGATACGCCTATTTTTATAGGTT
AATGTCATGATAATAATGGTTTCTTAGACGTCAGGTGGCACTTTTCGGGGAAATGTGCGCGGAACCCCTA
TTTGTTTATTTTTCTAAATACATTCAAATATGTATCCGCTCATGAGACAATAACCCTGATAAATGCTTCA
ATAATATTGAAAAAGGAAGAGTATGAGTATTCAACATTTCCGTGTCGCCCTTATTCCCTTTTTTGCGGCA
TTTTGCCTTCCTGTTTTTGCTCACCCAGAAACGCTGGTGAAAGTAAAAGATGCTGAAGATCAGTTGGGTG
CACGAGTGGGTTACATCGAACTGGATCTCAACAGCGGTAAGATCCTTGAGAGTTTTCGCCCCGAAGAACG
TTTTCCAATGATGAGCACTTTTAAAGTTCTGCTATGTGGCGCGGTATTATCCCGTATTGACGCCGGGCAA
GAGCAACTCGGTCGCCGCATACACTATTCTCAGAATGACTTGGTTGAGTACTCACCAGTCACAGAAAAGC
ATCTTACGGATGGCATGACAGTAAGAGAATTATGCAGTGCTGCCATAACCATGAGTGATAACACTGCGGC
CAACTTACTTCTGACAACGATCGGAGGACCGAAGGAGCTAACCGCTTTTTTGCACAACATGGGGGATCAT
GTAACTCGCCTTGATCGTTGGGAACCGGAGCTGAATGAAGCCATACCAAACGACGAGCGTGACACCACGA
TGCCTGTAGCAATGGCAACAACGTTGCGCAAACTATTAACTGGCGAACTACTTACTCTAGCTTCCCGGCA
ACAATTAATAGACTGGATGGAGGCGGATAAAGTTGCAGGACCACTTCTGCGCTCGGCCCTTCCGGCTGGC
TGGTTTATTGCTGATAAATCTGGAGCCGGTGAGCGTGGGTCTCGCGGTATCATTGCAGCACTGGGGCCAG
ATGGTAAGCCCTCCCGTATCGTAGTTATCTACACGACGGGGAGTCAGGCAACTATGGATGAACGAAATAG
ACAGATCGCTGAGATAGGTGCCTCACTGATTAAGCATTGGTAACTGTCAGACCAAGTTTACTCATATATA
CTTTAGATTGATTTAAAACTTCATTTTTAATTTAAAAGGATCTAGGTGAAGATCCTTTTTGATAATCTCA
TGACCAAAATCCCTTAACGTGAGTTTTCGTTCCACTGAGCGTCAGACCCCGTAGAAAAGATCAAAGGATC
TTCTTGAGATCCTTTTTTTCTGCGCGTAATCTGCTGCTTGCAAACAAAAAAACCACCGCTACCAGCGGTG
GTTTGTTTGCCGGATCAAGAGCTACCAACTCTTTTTCCGAAGGTAACTGGCTTCAGCAGAGCGCAGATAC
CAAATACTGTTCTTCTAGTGTAGCCGTAGTTAGGCCACCACTTCAAGAACTCTGTAGCACCGCCTACATA
CCTCGCTCTGCTAATCCTGTTACCAGTGGCTGCTGCCAGTGGCGATAAGTCGTGTCTTACCGGGTTGGAC
TCAAGACGATAGTTACCGGATAAGGCGCAGCGGTCGGGCTGAACGGGGGGTTCGTGCACACAGCCCAGCT
TGGAGCGAACGACCTACACCGAACTGAGATACCTACAGCGTGAGCTATGAGAAAGCGCCACGCTTCCCGA
AGGGAGAAAGGCGGACAGGTATCCGGTAAGCGGCAGGGTCGGAACAGGAGAGCGCACGAGGGAGCTTCCA
GGGGGAAACGCCTGGTATCTTTATAGTCCTGTCGGGTTTCGCCACCTCTGACTTGAGCGTCGATTTTTGT
GATGCTCGTCAGGGGGGCGGAGCCTATGGAAAAACGCCAGCAACGCGGCCTTTTTACGGTTCCTGGCCTT
TTGCTGGCCTTTTGCTCACATGT
